>Addgene plasmid #199749 | pLVX FLAG-SLC38A9.1 | addgene full sequence | sequence record 392116 | Addgene NGS Result
CTCCCAAAGAAGACAAGATATCCTTGATCTGTGGATCTACCACACACAAGGCTACTTCCCTGATTAGCAG
AACTACACACCAGGGCCAGGGGTCAGATATCCACTGACCTTTGGATGGTGCTACAAGCTAGTACCAGTTG
AGCCAGATAAGGTAGAAGAGGCCAATAAAGGAGAGAACACCAGCTTGTTACACCCTGTGAGCCTGCATGG
GATGGATGACCCGGAGAGAGAAGTGTTAGAGTGGAGGTTTGACAGCCGCCTAGCATTTCATCACGTGGCC
CGAGAGCTGCATCCGGAGTACTTCAAGAACTGCTGATATCGAGCTTGCTACAAGGGACTTTCCGCTGGGG
ACTTTCCAGGGAGGCGTGGCCTGGGCGGGACTGGGGAGTGGCGAGCCCTCAGATCCTGCATATAAGCAGC
TGCTTTTTGCCTGTACTGGGTCTCTCTGGTTAGACCAGATCTGAGCCTGGGAGCTCTCTGGCTAACTAGG
GAACCCACTGCTTAAGCCTCAATAAAGCTTGCCTTGAGTGCTTCAAGTAGTGTGTGCCCGTCTGTTGTGT
GACTCTGGTAACTAGAGATCCCTCAGACCCTTTTAGTCAGTGTGGAAAATCTCTAGCAGTGGCGCCCGAA
CAGGGACTTGAAAGCGAAAGGGAAACCAGAGGAGCTCTCTCGACGCAGGACTCGGCTTGCTGAAGCGCGC
ACGGCAAGAGGCGAGGGGCGGCGACTGGTGAGTACGCCAAAAATTTTGACTAGCGGAGGCTAGAAGGAGA
GAGATGGGTGCGAGAGCGTCAGTATTAAGCGGGGGAGAATTAGATCGCGATGGGAAAAAATTCGGTTAAG
GCCAGGGGGAAAGAAAAAATATAAATTAAAACATATAGTATGGGCAAGCAGGGAGCTAGAACGATTCGCA
GTTAATCCTGGCCTGTTAGAAACATCAGAAGGCTGTAGACAAATACTGGGACAGCTACAACCATCCCTTC
AGACAGGATCAGAAGAACTTAGATCATTATATAATACAGTAGCAACCCTCTATTGTGTGCATCAAAGGAT
AGAGATAAAAGACACCAAGGAAGCTTTAGACAAGATAGAGGAAGAGCAAAACAAAAGTAAGACCACCGCA
CAGCAAGCGGCCGGCCGCTGATCTTCAGACCTGGAGGAGGAGATATGAGGGACAATTGGAGAAGTGAATT
ATATAAATATAAAGTAGTAAAAATTGAACCATTAGGAGTAGCACCCACCAAGGCAAAGAGAAGAGTGGTG
CAGAGAGAAAAAAGAGCAGTGGGAATAGGAGCTTTGTTCCTTGGGTTCTTGGGAGCAGCAGGAAGCACTA
TGGGCGCAGCGTCAATGACGCTGACGGTACAGGCCAGACAATTATTGTCTGGTATAGTGCAGCAGCAGAA
CAATTTGCTGAGGGCTATTGAGGCGCAACAGCATCTGTTGCAACTCACAGTCTGGGGCATCAAGCAGCTC
CAGGCAAGAATCCTGGCTGTGGAAAGATACCTAAAGGATCAACAGCTCCTGGGGATTTGGGGTTGCTCTG
GAAAACTCATTTGCACCACTGCTGTGCCTTGGAATGCTAGTTGGAGTAATAAATCTCTGGAACAGATTTG
GAATCACACGACCTGGATGGAGTGGGACAGAGAAATTAACAATTACACAAGCTTAATACACTCCTTAATT
GAAGAATCGCAAAACCAGCAAGAAAAGAATGAACAAGAATTATTGGAATTAGATAAATGGGCAAGTTTGT
GGAATTGGTTTAACATAACAAATTGGCTGTGGTATATAAAATTATTCATAATGATAGTAGGAGGCTTGGT
AGGTTTAAGAATAGTTTTTGCTGTACTTTCTATAGTGAATAGAGTTAGGCAGGGATATTCACCATTATCG
TTTCAGACCCACCTCCCAACCCCGAGGGGACCCGACAGGCCCGAAGGAATAGAAGAAGAAGGTGGAGAGA
GAGACAGAGACAGATCCATTCGATTAGTGAACGGATCTCGACGGTATCGCCTTTAAAAGAAAAGGGGGGA
TTGGGGGGTACAGTGCAGGGGAAAGAATAGTAGACATAATAGCAACAGACATACAAACTAAAGAATTACA
AAAACAAATTACAAAAATTCAAAATTTTCGGGTTTATTACAGGGACAGCAGAGATCCAGTTTATCGATGA
GTAATTCATACAAAAGGACTCGCCCCTGCCTTGGGGAATCCCAGGGACCGTCGTTAAACTCCCACTAACG
TAGAACCCAGAGATCGCTGCGTTCCCGCCCCCTCACCCGCCCGCTCTCGTCATCACTGAGGTGGAGAAGA
GCATGCGTGAGGCTCCGGTGCCCGTCAGTGGGCAGAGCGCACATCGCCCACAGTCCCCGAGAAGTTGGGG
GGAGGGGTCGGCAATTGAACCGGTGCCTAGAGAAGGTGGCGCGGGGTAAACTGGGAAAGTGATGTCGTGT
ACTGGCTCCGCCTTTTTCCCGAGGGTGGGGGAGAACCGTATATAAGTGCAGTAGTCGCCGTGAACGTTCT
TTTTCGCAACGGGTTTGCCGCCAGAACACAGGTAAGTGCCGTGTGTGGTTCCCGCGGGCCTGGCCTCTTT
ACGGGTTATGGCCCTTGCGTGCCTTGAATTACTTCCACGCCCCTGGCTGCAGTACGTGATTCTTGATCCC
GAGCTTCGGGTTGGAAGTGGGTGGGAGAGTTCGAGGCCTTGCGCTTAAGGAGCCCCTTCGCCTCGTGCTT
GAGTTGAGGCCTGGCTTGGGCGCTGGGGCCGCCGCGTGCGAATCTGGTGGCACCTTCGCGCCTGTCTCGC
TGCTTTCGATAAGTCTCTAGCCATTTAAAATTTTTGATGACCTGCTGCGACGCTTTTTTTCTGGCAAGAT
AGTCTTGTAAATGCGGGCCAAGATCTGCACACTGGTATTTCGGTTTTTGGGGCCGCGGGCGGCGACGGGG
CCCGTGCGTCCCAGCGCACATGTTCGGCGAGGCGGGGCCTGCGAGCGCGGCCACCGAGAATCGGACGGGG
GTAGTCTCAAGCTGGCCGGCCTGCTCTGGTGCCTGGCCTCGCGCCGCCGTGTATCGCCCCGCCCTGGGCG
GCAAGGCTGGCCCGGTCGGCACCAGTTGCGTGAGCGGAAAGATGGCCGCTTCCCGGCCCTGCTGCAGGGA
GCTCAAAATGGAGGACGCGGCGCTCGGGAGAGCGGGCGGGTGAGTCACCCACACAAAGGAAAAGGGCCTT
TCCGTCCTCAGCCGTCGCTTCATGTGACTCCACGGAGTACCGGGCGCCGTCCAGGCACCTCGATTAGTTC
TCGAGCTTTTGGAGTACGTCGTCTTTAGGTTGGGGGGAGGGGTTTTATGCGATGGAGTTTCCCCACACTG
AGTGGGTGGAGACTGAAGTTAGGCCAGCTTGGCACTTGATGTAATTCTCCTTGGAATTTGCCCTTTTTGA
GTTTGGATCTTGGTTCATTCTCAAGCCTCAGACAGTGGTTCAAAGTTTTTTTCTTCCATTTCAGGTGTCG
TGAGGATCGCTAGCGCTACCGGACTCAGATCTCGAGCTCAAGCTTCGAAGCCACCATGGACTACAAAGAC
GATGACGACAAGGCTAACATGAACAGTGACTCAAGACATCTGGGAACAAGCGAGGTGGACCACGAGCGGG
ACCCTGGCCCTATGAACATTCAGTTTGAGCCCTCCGACCTGCGGTCTAAGAGACCCTTCTGCATCGAACC
TACCAACATTGTGAACGTCAATCACGTGATCCAGAGGGTCAGTGATCATGCATCAGCCATGAATAAGCGA
ATTCACTACTATTCCCGGCTGACCACACCCGCTGACAAAGCACTGATCGCCCCTGATCATGTGGTCCCAG
CACCCGAGGAATGTTACGTGTATAGCCCTCTGGGATCCGCCTACAAGCTGCAGAGCTACACCGAGGGGTA
TGGAAAAAACACATCCCTGGTGACTATTTTTATGATCTGGAATACCATGATGGGGACAAGTATTCTGTCA
ATCCCATGGGGAATCAAGCAGGCCGGGTTCACTACCGGAATGTGCGTGATCATTCTGATGGGCCTGCTGA
CCCTGTACTGCTGTTATAGGGTGGTCAAATCTCGCACAATGATGTTTTCACTGGACACAACTAGCTGGGA
GTACCCCGATGTGTGTCGGCACTATTTTGGAAGCTTCGGCCAGTGGAGCTCCCTGCTGTTCAGCCTGGTG
TCCCTGATTGGCGCTATGATCGTGTACTGGGTCCTGATGAGCAACTTCCTGTTTAATACCGGGAAGTTCA
TCTTTAACTTCATCCACCATATCAACGACACCGATACAATCCTGTCTACAAACAATAGTAACCCTGTGAT
TTGCCCATCTGCCGGAAGTGGCGGGCATCCAGACAACTCTAGTATGATCTTTTACGCTAATGATACTGGC
GCACAGCAGTTCGAGAAGTGGTGGGACAAAAGCAGAACCGTGCCCTTTTATCTGGTCGGCCTGCTGCTGC
CTCTGCTGAACTTTAAGTCCCCATCTTTCTTTAGTAAATTCAATATCCTGGGGACAGTGTCAGTCCTGTA
CCTGATTTTTCTGGTGACTTTCAAAGCAGTCCGCCTGGGATTCCACCTGGAATTTCATTGGTTCATCCCA
ACTGAGTTCTTTGTGCCCGAAATTCGATTTCAGTTCCCACAGCTGACTGGAGTGCTGACCCTGGCCTTCT
TTATCCACAATTGCATCATTACACTGCTGAAGAACAATAAGAAACAGGAGAACAATGTGCGGGACCTGTG
TATCGCTTATATGCTGGTCACTCTGACCTACCTGTATATTGGGGTGCTGGTCTTTGCATCATTCCCTAGC
CCCCCTCTGTCTAAAGATTGTATCGAACAGAACTTTCTGGACAATTTCCCATCAAGCGATACACTGAGTT
TCATTGCCAGAATCTTTCTGCTGTTCCAGATGATGACTGTGTACCCCCTGCTGGGGTATCTGGCTAGGGT
CCAGCTGCTGGGCCACATTTTTGGGGATATCTACCCTAGCATTTTCCATGTGCTGATCCTGAACCTGATC
ATTGTGGGCGCCGGGGTCATCATGGCTTGCTTCTACCCTAATATTGGAGGCATCATTAGGTATTCCGGAG
CCGCTTGTGGCCTGGCTTTTGTGTTCATCTACCCATCCCTGATCTACATCATTTCTCTGCACCAGGAGGA
ACGCCTGACCTGGCCCAAGCTGATCTTTCATGTGTTCATCATTATCCTGGGCGTGGCAAACCTGATTGTC
CAGTTCTTTATGTAGGGTGGCCCCGGGCTCATCTAGAGATCCACCGGTCATGGTGAGCAAGGGCGCCGAG
CTGTTCACCGGCATCGTGCCCATCCTGATCGAGCTGAATGGCGATGTGAATGGCCACAAGTTCAGCGTGA
GCGGCGAGGGCGAGGGCGATGCCACCTACGGCAAGCTGACCCTGAAGTTCATCTGCACCACCGGCAAGCT
GCCTGTGCCCTGGCCCACCCTGGTGACCACCCTGAGCTACGGCGTGCAGTGCTTCTCACGCTACCCCGAT
CACATGAAGCAGCACGACTTCTTCAAGAGCGCCATGCCTGAGGGCTACATCCAGGAGCGCACCATCTTCT
TCGAGGATGACGGCAACTACAAGTCGCGCGCCGAGGTGAAGTTCGAGGGCGATACCCTGGTGAATCGCAT
CGAGCTGACCGGCACCGATTTCAAGGAGGATGGCAACATCCTGGGCAATAAGATGGAGTACAACTACAAC
GCCCACAATGTGTACATCATGACCGACAAGGCCAAGAATGGCATCAAGGTGAACTTCAAGATCCGCCACA
ACATCGAGGATGGCAGCGTGCAGCTGGCCGACCACTACCAGCAGAATACCCCCATCGGCGATGGCCCTGT
GCTGCTGCCCGATAACCACTACCTGTCCACCCAGAGCGCCCTGTCCAAGGACCCCAACGAGAAGCGCGAT
CACATGATCTACTTCGGCTTCGTGACCGCCGCCGCCATCACCCACGGCATGGATGAGCTGTACAAGTGAG
CGGCCGCGACTCTAGATAATTCTACCGGGTAGGGGAGGCGCTTTTCCCAAGGCAGTCTGGAGCATGCGCT
TTAGCAGCCCCGCTGGGCACTTGGCGCTACACAAGTGGCCTCTGGCCTCGCACACATTCCACATCCACCG
GTAGGCGCCAACCGGCTCCGTTCTTTGGTGGCCCCTTCGCGCCACCTTCTACTCCTCCCCTAGTCAGGAA
GTTCCCCCCCGCCCCGCAGCTCGCGTCGTGCAGGACGTGACAAATGGAAGTAGCACGTCTCACTAGTCTC
GTGCAGATGGACAGCACCGCTGAGCAATGGAAGCGGGTAGGCCTTTGGGGCAGCGGCCAATAGCAGCTTT
GCTCCTTCGCTTTCTGGGCTCAGAGGCTGGGAAGGGGTGGGTCCGGGGGCGGGCTCAGGGGCGGGCTCAG
GGGCGGGGCGGGCGCCCGAAGGTCCTCCGGAGGCCCGGCATTCTGCACGCTTCAAAAGCGCACGTCTGCC
GCGCTGTTCTCCTCTTCCTCATCTCCGGGCCTTTCGACCTGCAGCCCAAGCTTACCATGACCGAGTACAA
GCCCACGGTGCGCCTCGCCACCCGCGACGACGTCCCCAGGGCCGTACGCACCCTCGCCGCCGCGTTCGCC
GACTACCCCGCCACGCGCCACACCGTCGATCCGGACCGCCACATCGAGCGGGTCACCGAGCTGCAAGAAC
TCTTCCTCACGCGCGTCGGGCTCGACATCGGCAAGGTGTGGGTCGCGGACGACGGCGCCGCGGTGGCGGT
CTGGACCACGCCGGAGAGCGTCGAAGCGGGGGCGGTGTTCGCCGAGATCGGCCCGCGCATGGCCGAGTTG
AGCGGTTCCCGGCTGGCCGCGCAGCAACAGATGGAAGGCCTCCTGGCGCCGCACCGGCCCAAGGAGCCCG
CGTGGTTCCTGGCCACCGTCGGCGTCTCGCCCGACCACCAGGGCAAGGGTCTGGGCAGCGCCGTCGTGCT
CCCCGGAGTGGAGGCGGCCGAGCGCGCCGGGGTGCCCGCCTTCCTGGAGACCTCCGCGCCCCGCAACCTC
CCCTTCTACGAGCGGCTCGGCTTCACCGTCACCGCCGACGTCGAGGTGCCCGAAGGACCGCGCACCTGGT
GCATGACCCGCAAGCCCGGTGCCTGACCGCGTCTGGAACAATCAACCTCTGGATTACAAAATTTGTGAAA
GATTGACTGGTATTCTTAACTATGTTGCTCCTTTTACGCTATGTGGATACGCTGCTTTAATGCCTTTGTA
TCATGCTATTGCTTCCCGTATGGCTTTCATTTTCTCCTCCTTGTATAAATCCTGGTTGCTGTCTCTTTAT
GAGGAGTTGTGGCCCGTTGTCAGGCAACGTGGCGTGGTGTGCACTGTGTTTGCTGACGCAACCCCCACTG
GTTGGGGCATTGCCACCACCTGTCAGCTCCTTTCCGGGACTTTCGCTTTCCCCCTCCCTATTGCCACGGC
GGAACTCATCGCCGCCTGCCTTGCCCGCTGCTGGACAGGGGCTCGGCTGTTGGGCACTGACAATTCCGTG
GTGTTGTCGGGGAAGCTGACGTCCTTTCCATGGCTGCTCGCCTGTGTTGCCACCTGGATTCTGCGCGGGA
CGTCCTTCTGCTACGTCCCTTCGGCCCTCAATCCAGCGGACCTTCCTTCCCGCGGCCTGCTGCCGGCTCT
GCGGCCTCTTCCGCGTCTTCGCCTTCGCCCTCAGACGAGTCGGATCTCCCTTTGGGCCGCCTCCCCGCCT
GGAATTAATTCTGCAGTCGAGACCTAGAAAAACATGGAGCAATCACAAGTAGCAATACAGCAGCTACCAA
TGCTGATTGTGCCTGGCTAGAAGCACAAGAGGAGGAGGAGGTGGGTTTTCCAGTCACACCTCAGGTACCT
TTAAGACCAATGACTTACAAGGCAGCTGTAGATCTTAGCCACTTTTTAAAAGAAAAGAGGGGACTGGAAG
GGCTAATTCACTCCCAACGAAGACAAGATATCCTTGATCTGTGGATCTACCACACACAAGGCTACTTCCC
TGATTAGCAGAACTACACACCAGGGCCAGGGGTCAGATATCCACTGACCTTTGGATGGTGCTACAAGCTA
GTACCAGTTGAGCCAGATAAGGTAGAAGAGGCCAATAAAGGAGAGAACACCAGCTTGTTACACCCTGTGA
GCCTGCATGGGATGGATGACCCGGAGAGAGAAGTGTTAGAGTGGAGGTTTGACAGCCGCCTAGCATTTCA
TCACGTGGCCCGAGAGCTGCATCCGGAGTACTTCAAGAACTGCTGATATCGAGCTTGCTACAAGGGACTT
TCCGCTGGGGACTTTCCAGGGAGGCGTGGCCTGGGCGGGACTGGGGAGTGGCGAGCCCTCAGATCCTGCA
TATAAGCAGCTGCTTTTTGCCTGTACTGGGTCTCTCTGGTTAGACCAGATCTGAGCCTGGGAGCTCTCTG
GCTAACTAGGGAACCCACTGCTTAAGCCTCAATAAAGCTTGCCTTGAGTGCTTCAAGTAGTGTGTGCCCG
TCTGTTGTGTGACTCTGGTAACTAGAGATCCCTCAGACCCTTTTAGTCAGTGTGGAAAATCTCTAGCAGT
AGTAGTTCATGTCATCTTATTATTCAGTATTTATAACTTGCAAAGAAATGAATATCAGAGAGTGAGAGGC
CTTGACATTGCTAGCGTTTTACCGTCGACCTCTAGCTAGAGCTTGGCGTAATCATGGTCATAGCTGTTTC
CTGTGTGAAATTGTTATCCGCTCACAATTCCACACAACATACGAGCCGGAAGCATAAAGTGTAAAGCCTG
GGGTGCCTAATGAGTGAGCTAACTCACATTAATTGCGTTGCGCTCACTGCCCGCTTTCCAGTCGGGAAAC
CTGTCGTGCCAGCTGCATTAATGAATCGGCCAACGCGCGGGGAGAGGCGGTTTGCGTATTGGGCGCTCTT
CCGCTTCCTCGCTCACTGACTCGCTGCGCTCGGTCGTTCGGCTGCGGCGAGCGGTATCAGCTCACTCAAA
GGCGGTAATACGGTTATCCACAGAATCAGGGGATAACGCAGGAAAGAACATGTGAGCAAAAGGCCAGCAA
AAGGCCAGGAACCGTAAAAAGGCCGCGTTGCTGGCGTTTTTCCATAGGCTCCGCCCCCCTGACGAGCATC
ACAAAAATCGACGCTCAAGTCAGAGGTGGCGAAACCCGACAGGACTATAAAGATACCAGGCGTTTCCCCC
TGGAAGCTCCCTCGTGCGCTCTCCTGTTCCGACCCTGCCGCTTACCGGATACCTGTCCGCCTTTCTCCCT
TCGGGAAGCGTGGCGCTTTCTCATAGCTCACGCTGTAGGTATCTCAGTTCGGTGTAGGTCGTTCGCTCCA
AGCTGGGCTGTGTGCACGAACCCCCCGTTCAGCCCGACCGCTGCGCCTTATCCGGTAACTATCGTCTTGA
GTCCAACCCGGTAAGACACGACTTATCGCCACTGGCAGCAGCCACTGGTAACAGGATTAGCAGAGCGAGG
TATGTAGGCGGTGCTACAGAGTTCTTGAAGTGGTGGCCTAACTACGGCTACACTAGAAGAACAGTATTTG
GTATCTGCGCTCTGCTGAAGCCAGTTACCTTCGGAAAAAGAGTTGGTAGCTCTTGATCCGGCAAACAAAC
CACCGCTGGTAGCGGTGGTTTTTTTGTTTGCAAGCAGCAGATTACGCGCAGAAAAAAAGGATCTCAAGAA
GATCCTTTGATCTTTTCTACGGGGTCTGACGCTCAGTGGAACGAAAACTCACGTTAAGGGATTTTGGTCA
TGAGATTATCAAAAAGGATCTTCACCTAGATCCTTTTAAATTAAAAATGAAGTTTTAAATCAATCTAAAG
TATATATGAGTAAACTTGGTCTGACAGTTACCAATGCTTAATCAGTGAGGCACCTATCTCAGCGATCTGT
CTATTTCGTTCATCCATAGTTGCCTGACTCCCCGTCGTGTAGATAACTACGATACGGGAGGGCTTACCAT
CTGGCCCCAGTGCTGCAATGATACCGCGAGACCCACGCTCACCGGCTCCAGATTTATCAGCAATAAACCA
GCCAGCCGGAAGGGCCGAGCGCAGAAGTGGTCCTGCAACTTTATCCGCCTCCATCCAGTCTATTAATTGT
TGCCGGGAAGCTAGAGTAAGTAGTTCGCCAGTTAATAGTTTGCGCAACGTTGTTGCCATTGCTACAGGCA
TCGTGGTGTCACGCTCGTCGTTTGGTATGGCTTCATTCAGCTCCGGTTCCCAACGATCAAGGCGAGTTAC
ATGATCCCCCATGTTGTGCAAAAAAGCGGTTAGCTCCTTCGGTCCTCCGATCGTTGTCAGAAGTAAGTTG
GCCGCAGTGTTATCACTCATGGTTATGGCAGCACTGCATAATTCTCTTACTGTCATGCCATCCGTAAGAT
GCTTTTCTGTGACTGGTGAGTACTCAACCAAGTCATTCTGAGAATAGTGTATGCGGCGACCGAGTTGCTC
TTGCCCGGCGTCAATACGGGATAATACCGCGCCACATAGCAGAACTTTAAAAGTGCTCATCATTGGAAAA
CGTTCTTCGGGGCGAAAACTCTCAAGGATCTTACCGCTGTTGAGATCCAGTTCGATGTAACCCACTCGTG
CACCCAACTGATCTTCAGCATCTTTTACTTTCACCAGCGTTTCTGGGTGAGCAAAAACAGGAAGGCAAAA
TGCCGCAAAAAAGGGAATAAGGGCGACACGGAAATGTTGAATACTCATACTCTTCCTTTTTCAATATTAT
TGAAGCATTTATCAGGGTTATTGTCTCATGAGCGGATACATATTTGAATGTATTTAGAAAAATAAACAAA
TAGGGGTTCCGCGCACATTTCCCCGAAAAGTGCCACCTGACGTCGACGGATCGGGAGATCAACTTGTTTA
TTGCAGCTTATAATGGTTACAAATAAAGCAATAGCATCACAAATTTCACAAATAAAGCATTTTTTTCACT
GCATTCTAGTTGTGGTTTGTCCAAACTCATCAATGTATCTTATCATGTCTGGATCAACTGGATAACTCAA
GCTAACCAAAATCATCCCAAACTTCCCACCCCATACCCTATTACCACTGCCAATTACCTGTGGTTTCATT
TACTCTAAACCTGTGATTCCTCTGAATTATTTTCATTTTAAAGAAATTGTATTTGTTAAATATGTACTAC
AAACTTAGTAGTTGGAAGGGCTAATTCA
Features (pLannotate 1.2.2; 26 found; start..end, strand, type, name):
    361..618     +  LTR            5' LTR (truncated): truncated 5' long terminal repeat (LTR) from HIV-1
    665..790     +  misc_feature   HIV-1 Ψ: packaging signal of human immunodeficiency virus type 1
    774..1112    +  CDS            HIV-1 gag (fragment): gag protein from human immunodeficiency virus 1; gag
   1287..1520    +  misc_feature   RRE: The Rev response element (RRE) of HIV-1 allows for Rev-dependent mRNA export from the nucleus to the cytoplasm.
   1897..1997    +  CDS            Rev (fragment): human immunodeficiency virus 1 (HIV-1) Rev protein; rev; enhances nuclear export of unspliced and incompletely spliced viral mRNAs
   2012..2127    +  misc_feature   cPPT/CTS: central polypurine tract and central termination sequence of HIV-1 (lacking the first T)
   2340..2551    +  promoter       EF-1α core promoter: core promoter for human elongation factor EF-1α
   2552..2665    +  intron         EF-1α intron A (fragment): intron upstream of the start codon of human EF-1α
   3291..3494    +  intron         EF-1α intron A: truncated intron upstream of the start codon of human EF-1α
   3509..3549    +  misc_feature   MCS (fragment): multiple cloning site
   3583..5262    +  CDS            SLC38A9: S38A9_HUMAN - Also known as URLC11 From Homo sapiens (Human).
   5300..6019    +  CDS            AcGFP1: Aequorea coerulescens GFP mammalian codon-optimized
   6047..6546    +  promoter       PGK promoter: mouse phosphoglycerate kinase 1 promoter
   6567..7166    +  CDS            PuroR: puromycin N-acetyltransferase; pac from Streptomyces alboniger; confers resistance to puromycin
   7180..7768    +  misc_feature   WPRE: woodchuck hepatitis virus posttranscriptional regulatory element
   7785..8303    +  CDS            nef (fragment): NEF_HV1BR - Experimental evidence at protein level: Swiss-Prot protein existence level 1. Extracellular Nef protein targets CD4(+) T-lymphocytes for apoptosis by interacting with CXCR4 surface receptors (PubMed:14990729). From Human immunodeficiency virus type 1 group M subtype B (isolate BRU/LAI) (HIV-1).
   8351..8608    +  LTR            5' LTR (truncated): truncated 5' long terminal repeat (LTR) from HIV-1
   8759..8781    -  protein_bind   lac operator (fragment): The lac repressor binds to the lac operator to inhibit transcription in E. coli. This inhibition can be relieved by adding lactose or isopropyl-β-D-thiogalactopyranoside (IPTG). lac repressor encoded by lacI
   8785..8815    -  promoter       lac promoter: promoter for the E. coli lac operon
   8830..8851    -  protein_bind   CAP binding site: CAP binding activates transcription in the presence of cAMP. E. coli catabolite activator protein
   8864..8956    -  CDS            lacI (fragment): lac repressor; lacI; The lac repressor binds to the lac operator to inhibit transcription in E. coli. This inhibition can be relieved by adding lactose or isopropyl-β-D-thiogalactopyranoside (IPTG).
   9139..9727    -  rep_origin     ori: high-copy-number ColE1/pMB1/pBR322/pUC origin of replication
   9898..10758   -  CDS            AmpR: β-lactamase; bla; confers resistance to ampicillin, carbenicillin, and related antibiotics
  10759..10863   -  promoter       AmpR promoter: bla
  10911..11045   +  polyA_signal   SV40 poly(A) signal: SV40 polyadenylation signal
  11212..313     +  CDS            nef (fragment) (across the origin): NEF_HV1BR - Experimental evidence at protein level: Swiss-Prot protein existence level 1. Extracellular Nef protein targets CD4(+) T-lymphocytes for apoptosis by interacting with CXCR4 surface receptors (PubMed:14990729). From Human immunodeficiency virus type 1 group M subtype B (isolate BRU/LAI) (HIV-1).
