[The description below was written by a language model from this plasmid's Addgene catalogue record and pLannotate feature annotations shown in this document.]
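Description:
pLVX FLAG-SLC38A9.1 is an HIV-1-based lentiviral transfer plasmid on the pLVX backbone, intended for stable expression of human SLC38A9 isoform 1 (also known as SNAT9 or URLC11) in mammalian cells. In bacteria it is maintained through a high-copy ColE1/pUC-type origin and selected with ampicillin via the β-lactamase gene. The viral portion is bounded by HIV-1 LTR sequences and contains the Ψ packaging signal with an adjoining gag fragment, the Rev response element for Rev-dependent nuclear export of the genomic RNA, and the cPPT/CTS element that aids nuclear import of the reverse-transcribed genome. Residual nef and rev fragments flank these elements, and a WPRE sits upstream of the 3′ LTR to enhance transcript stability and expression.

The payload is driven by the human EF-1α promoter with its intron A sequences, giving strong constitutive expression in many cell types. The SLC38A9 coding sequence was inserted between BstBI and XmaI sites and, according to the catalogue entry, carries an N-terminal FLAG tag for detection or immunoprecipitation; the tag is not separately annotated in the feature table. The table also shows an AcGFP1 coding sequence immediately downstream of SLC38A9 that the catalogue entry does not mention. The record does not state whether it is translated as a fusion or lies behind a stop codon as a backbone remnant. A separate mouse PGK promoter drives puromycin N-acetyltransferase, allowing selection of transduced cells. The associated publication concerns lysosomal cholesterol signalling to mTORC1, consistent with use of the construct to make stable SLC38A9-expressing cell lines.
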