Addgene plasmid #199749: pLVX FLAG-SLC38A9.1
Purpose: Lentiviral construct to stably express SLC38A91.1
Depositing lab: Roberto Zoncu. Depositing organization: University of California, Berkeley. Publication: Lysosomal GPCR-like protein LYCHOS signals cholesterol sufficiency to mTORC1. Shin HR, Citron YR, Wang L, Tribouillard L, Goul CS, Stipp R, Sugasawa Y, Jain A, Samson N, Lim CY, Davis OB, Castaneda-Carpio D, Qian M, Nomura DK, Perera RM, Park E, Covey DF, Laplante M, Evers AS, Zoncu R. Science. 2022 Sep 16;377(6612):1290-1298. doi: 10.1126/science.abg6621. Epub 2022 Aug 25. PubMed 36007018.
Backbone
  Vector backbone: pLVX
  Vector type: Mammalian Expression
  Selectable markers: Puromycin
Growth in bacteria
  Bacterial resistance: Ampicillin, 100 μg/mL
  Growth temperature: 37°C
  Growth strain: NEB Stable
  Copy number: High Copy
Gene/Insert
  Gene/Insert name: SLC38A9.1
  Species: H. sapiens (human)
  GenBank ID: NP_001245215.1
  Promoter: EF1a
  Tag / fusion protein: Flag (N terminal on insert)
  Entrez Gene: SLC38A9 (a.k.a. SNAT9, URLC11)
  Cloning method: Restriction Enzyme; 5′ cloning site BstBI (not destroyed); 3′ cloning site XmaI (not destroyed)
  Sequencing primers: 5′ TCAAGCCTCAGACAGTGGTTC
Terms and licenses: Academic/Nonprofit Terms; Industry Terms: Not Available to Industry
How to cite: pLVX FLAG-SLC38A9.1 was a gift from Roberto Zoncu (Addgene plasmid # 199749 ; http://n2t.net/addgene:199749 ; RRID:Addgene_199749)
